>Addgene plasmid #58547 | p41Hyg 1-F GW | depositor full sequence | sequence record 90634 | p41Hyg 1-F GW sequence 7489 bps
GACGAAAGGGCCTCGTGATACGCCTATTTTTATAGGTTAATGTCATGATAATAATGGTTTCTTAGGACGG
ATCGCTTGCCTGTAACTTACACGCGCCTCGTATCTTTTAATGATGGAATAATTTGGGAATTTACTCTGTG
TTTATTTATTTTTATGTTTTGTATTTGGATTTTAGAAAGTAAATAAAGAAGGTAGAAGAGTTACGGAATG
AAGAAAAAAAAATAAACAAAGGTTTAAAAAATTTCAACAAAAAGCGTACTTTACATATATATTTATTAGA
CAAGAAAAGCAGATTAAATAGATATACATTCGATTAACGATAAGTAAAATGTAAAATCACAGGATTTTCG
TGTGTGGTCTTCTACACAGACAAGATGAAACAATTCGGCATTAATACCTGAGAGCAGGAAGAGCAAGATA
AAAGGTAGTATTTGTTGGCGATCCCCCTAGAGTCTTTTACATCTTCGGAAAACAAAAACTATTTTTTCTT
TAATTTCTTTTTTTACTTTCTATTTTTAATTTATATATTTATATTAAAAAATTTAAATTATAATTATTTT
TATAGCACGTGATGAAAAGGACCCAGGTGGCACTTTTCGGGGAAATGTGCGCGGAACCCCTATTTGTTTA
TTTTTCTAAATACATTCAAATATGTATCCGCTCATGAGACAATAACCCTGATAAATGCTTCAATAATATT
GAAAAAGGAAGAGTATGAGTATTCAACATTTCCGTGTCGCCCTTATTCCCTTTTTTGCGGCATTTTGCCT
TCCTGTTTTTGCTCACCCAGAAACGCTGGTGAAAGTAAAAGATGCTGAAGATCAGTTGGGTGCACGAGTG
GGTTACATCGAACTGGATCTCAACAGCGGTAAGATCCTTGAGAGTTTTCGCCCCGAAGAACGTTTTCCAA
TGATGAGCACTTTTAAAGTTCTGCTATGTGGCGCGGTATTATCCCGTATTGACGCCGGGCAAGAGCAACT
CGGTCGCCGCATACACTATTCTCAGAATGACTTGGTTGAGTACTCACCAGTCACAGAAAAGCATCTTACG
GATGGCATGACAGTAAGAGAATTATGCAGTGCTGCCATAACCATGAGTGATAACACTGCGGCCAACTTAC
TTCTGACAACGATCGGAGGACCGAAGGAGCTAACCGCTTTTTTGCACAACATGGGGGATCATGTAACTCG
CCTTGATCGTTGGGAACCGGAGCTGAATGAAGCCATACCAAACGACGAGCGTGACACCACGATGCCTGTA
GCAATGGCAACAACGTTGCGCAAACTATTAACTGGCGAACTACTTACTCTAGCTTCCCGGCAACAATTAA
TAGACTGGATGGAGGCGGATAAAGTTGCAGGACCACTTCTGCGCTCGGCCCTTCCGGCTGGCTGGTTTAT
TGCTGATAAATCTGGAGCCGGTGAGCGTGGGTCTCGCGGTATCATTGCAGCACTGGGGCCAGATGGTAAG
CCCTCCCGTATCGTAGTTATCTACACGACGGGGAGTCAGGCAACTATGGATGAACGAAATAGACAGATCG
CTGAGATAGGTGCCTCACTGATTAAGCATTGGTAACTGTCAGACCAAGTTTACTCATATATACTTTAGAT
TGATTTAAAACTTCATTTTTAATTTAAAAGGATCTAGGTGAAGATCCTTTTTGATAATCTCATGACCAAA
ATCCCTTAACGTGAGTTTTCGTTCCACTGAGCGTCAGACCCCGTAGAAAAGATCAAAGGATCTTCTTGAG
ATCCTTTTTTTCTGCGCGTAATCTGCTGCTTGCAAACAAAAAAACCACCGCTACCAGCGGTGGTTTGTTT
GCCGGATCAAGAGCTACCAACTCTTTTTCCGAAGGTAACTGGCTTCAGCAGAGCGCAGATACCAAATACT
GTCCTTCTAGTGTAGCCGTAGTTAGGCCACCACTTCAAGAACTCTGTAGCACCGCCTACATACCTCGCTC
TGCTAATCCTGTTACCAGTGGCTGCTGCCAGTGGCGATAAGTCGTGTCTTACCGGGTTGGACTCAAGACG
ATAGTTACCGGATAAGGCGCAGCGGTCGGGCTGAACGGGGGGTTCGTGCACACAGCCCAGCTTGGAGCGA
ACGACCTACACCGAACTGAGATACCTACAGCGTGAGCTATGAGAAAGCGCCACGCTTCCCGAAGGGAGAA
AGGCGGACAGGTATCCGGTAAGCGGCAGGGTCGGAACAGGAGAGCGCACGAGGGAGCTTCCAGGGGGAAA
CGCCTGGTATCTTTATAGTCCTGTCGGGTTTCGCCACCTCTGACTTGAGCGTCGATTTTTGTGATGCTCG
TCAGGGGGGCGGAGCCTATGGAAAAACGCCAGCAACGCGGCCTTTTTACGGTTCCTGGCCTTTTGCTGGC
CTTTTGCTCACATGTTCTTTCCTGCGTTATCCCCTGATTCTGTGGATAACCGTATTACCGCCTTTGAGTG
AGCTGATACCGCTCGCCGCAGCCGAACGACCGAGCGCAGCGAGTCAGTGAGCGAGGAAGCGGAAGAGCGC
CCAATACGCAAACCGCCTCTCCCCGCGCGTTGGCCGATTCATTAATGCAGCTGGCACGACAGGTTTCCCG
ACTGGAAAGCGGGCAGTGAGCGCAACGCAATTAATGTGAGTTACCTCACTCATTAGGCACCCCAGGCTTT
ACACTTTATGCTTCCGGCTCCTATGTTGTGTGGAATTGTGAGCGGATAACAATTTCACACAGGAAACAGC
TATGACCATGATTACGCCAAGCGCGCAATTAACCCTCACTAAAGGGAACAAAAGCTGGAGCTCCACCGCG
GTGGCGGCCGCTCTAGAACTAGTGGATCCCCCGAACTAGTGGATCCCCCATCACAAGTTTGTACAAAAAA
GCTGAACGAGAAACGTAAAATGATATAAATATCAATATATTAAATTAGATTTTGCATAAAAAACAGACTA
CATAATACTGTAAAACACAACATATCCAGTCACTATGGCGGCCGCATTAGGCACCCCAGGCTTTACACTT
TATGCTTCCGGCTCGTATAATGTGTGGATTTTGAGTTAGGATCCGTCGAGATTTTCAGGAGCTAAGGAAG
CTAAAATGGAGAAAAAAATCACTGGATATACCACCGTTGATATATCCCAATGGCATCGTAAAGAACATTT
TGAGGCATTTCAGTCAGTTGCTCAATGTACCTATAACCAGACCGTTCAGCTGGATATTACGGCCTTTTTA
AAGACCGTAAAGAAAAATAAGCACAAGTTTTATCCGGCCTTTATTCACATTCTTGCCCGCCTGATGAATG
CTCATCCGGAATTCCGTATGGCAATGAAAGACGGTGAGCTGGTGATATGGGATAGTGTTCACCCTTGTTA
CACCGTTTTCCATGAGCAAACTGAAACGTTTTCATCGCTCTGGAGTGAATACCACGACGATTTCCGGCAG
TTTCTACACATATATTCGCAAGATGTGGCGTGTTACGGTGAAAACCTGGCCTATTTCCCTAAAGGGTTTA
TTGAGAATATGTTTTTCGTCTCAGCCAATCCCTGGGTGAGTTTCACCAGTTTTGATTTAAACGTGGCCAA
TATGGACAACTTCTTCGCCCCCGTTTTCACCATGGGCAAATATTATACGCAAGGCGACAAGGTGCTGATG
CCGCTGGCGATTCAGGTTCATCATGCCGTCTGTGATGGCTTCCATGTCGGCAGAATGCTTAATGAATTAC
AACAGTACTGCGATGAGTGGCAGGGCGGGGCGTAAACGCCGCGTGGATCCGGCTTACTAAAAGCCAGATA
ACAGTATGCGTATTTGCGCGCTGATTTTTGCGGTATAAGAATATATACTGATATGTATACCCGAAGTATG
TCAAAAAGAGGTATGCTATGAAGCAGCGTATTACAGTGACAGTTGACAGCGACAGCTATCAGTTGCTCAA
GGCATATATGATGTCAATATCTCCGGTCTGGTAAGCACAACCATGCAGAATGAAGCCCGTCGTCTGCGTG
CCGAACGCTGGAAAGCGGAAAATCAGGAAGGGATGGCTGAGGTCGCCCGGTTTATTGAAATGAACGGCTC
TTTTGCTGACGAGAACAGGGGCTGGTGAAATGCAGTTTAAGGTTTACACCTATAAAAGAGAGAGCCGTTA
TCGTCTGTTTGTGGATGTACAGAGTGATATTATTGACACGCCCGGGCGACGGATGGTGATCCCCCTGGCC
AGTGCACGTCTGCTGTCAGATAAAGTCTCCCGTGAACTTTACCCGGTGGTGCATATCGGGGATGAAAGCT
GGCGCATGATGACCACCGATATGGCCAGTGTGCCGGTCTCCGTTATCGGGGAAGAAGTGGCTGATCTCAG
CCACCGCGAAAATGACATCAAAAACGCCATTAACCTGATGTTCTGGGGAATATAAATGTCAGGCTCCCTT
ATACACAGCCAGTCTGCAGGTCGACCATAGTGACTGGATATGTTGTGTTTTACAGTATTATGTAGTCTGT
TTTTTATGCAAAATCTAATTTAATATATTGATATTTATATCATTTTACGTTTCTCGTTCAGCTTTCTTGT
ACAAAGTGGTGATGGGCTGCAGGAATTCGGGGCTGCAGGAATTCGATATCAAGCTTATCGATACCGTCGA
CCTCGAGTCATGTAATTAGTTATGTCACGCTTACATTCACGCCCTCCCCCCACATCCGCTCTAACCGAAA
AGGAAGGAGTTAGACAACCTGAAGTCTAGGTCCCTATTTATTTTTTTATAGTTATGTTAGTATTAAGAAC
GTTATTTATATTTCAAATTTTTCTTTTTTTTCTGTACAGACGCGTGTACGCATGTAACATTATACTGAAA
ACCTTGCTTGAGAAGGTTTTGGGACGCTCGAAGGCTTTAATTTGCGGCCGGTACCCAATTCGCCCTATAG
TGAGTCGTATTACGCGCGCTCACTGGCCGTCGTTTTACAACGTCGTGACTGGGAAAACCCTGGCGTTACC
CAACTTAATCGCCTTGCAGCACATCCCCCTTTCGCCAGCTGGCGTAATAGCGAAGAGGCCCGCACCGATC
GCCCTTCCCAACAGTTGCGCAGCCTGAATGGCGAATGGCGCG
[124 nt withheld, positions 5083-5206]
C
[91 nt withheld, positions 5208-5298]
A
[49 nt withheld, positions 5300-5348]
CCTTTGACGTTGGAGTCCACGTTCTTT
[37 nt withheld, positions 5376-5412]
ACCCTATCTCGGTCTATTCTTTTGATTTATAAGGGATTTTGCCGATTTCGGCCTATTGGTTAAAAAATGA
GCTGATTTAACAAAAATTTAACGCGAATTTTAACAAAATATTAACGTTTACAATTTCCTGATGCGGTATT
TTCTCCTTACGCATCTGTGCGGTATTTCACACCGCATAGCTAGTGGATCTGATATCATCGATGAATTCGA
GCTCGTTTTCGACACTGGATGGCGGCGTTAGTATCGAATCGACAGCAGTATAGCGACCAGCATTCACATA
CGATTGACGCATGATATTACTTTCTGCGCACTTAACTTCGCATCTGGGCAGATGATGTCGAGGCGAAAAA
AAATATAAATCACGCTAACATTTGATTAAAATAGAACAACTACAATATAAAAAAACTATACAAATGACAA
GTTCTTGAAAACAAGAATCTTTTTATTGTCAGTACTGATTATTCCTTTGCCCTCGGACGAGTGCTGGGGC
GTCGGTTTCCACTATCGGCGAGTACTTCTACACAGCCATCGGTCCAGACGGCCGCGCTTCTGCGGGCGAT
TTGTGTACGCCCGACAGTCCCGGCTCCGGATCGGACGATTGCGTCGCATCGACCCTGCGCCCAAGCTGCA
TCATCGAAATTGCCGTCAACCAAGCTCTGATAGAGTTGGTCAAGACCAATGCGGAGCATATACGCCCGGA
GCCGCGGCGATCCTGCAAGCTCCGGATGCCTCCGCTCGAAGTAGCGCGTCTGCTGCTCCATACAAGCCAA
CCACGGCCTCCAGAAGAAGATGTTGGCGACCTCGTATTGGGAATCCCCGAACATCGCCTCGCTCCAGTCA
ATGACCGCTGTTATGCGGCCATTGTCCGTCAGGACATTGTTGGAGCCGAAATCCGCGTGCACGAGGTGCC
GGACTTCGGGGCAGTCCTCGGCCCAAAGCATCAGCTCATCGAGAGCCTGCGCGACGGACGCACTGACGGT
GTCGTCCATCACAGTTTGCCAGTGATACACATGGGGATCAGCAATCGCGCATATGAAATCACGCCATGTA
GTGTATTGACCGATTCCTTGCGGTCCGAATGGGCCGAACCCGCTCGTCTGGCTAAGATCGGCCGCAGCGA
TCGCATCCATGGCCTCCGCGACCGGCTGCAGAACAGCGGGCAGTTCGGTTTCAGGCAGGTCTTGCAACGT
GACACCCTGTGCACGGCGGGAGATGCAATAGGTCAGGCTCTCGCTGAATTCCCCAATGTCAAGCACTTCC
GGAATCGGGAGCGCGGCCGATGCAAAGTGCCGATAAACATAACGATCTTTGTAGAAACCATCGGCGCAGC
TATTTACCCGCAGGACATATCCACGCCCTCCTACATCGAAGCTGAAAGCACGAGATTCTTCGCCCTCCGA
GAGCTGCATCAGGTCGGAGACGCTGTCGAACTTTTCGATCAGAAACTTCTCGACAGACGTCGCGGTGAGT
TCAGGCTTTTTACCCATATGGTTGTTTATGTTCGGATGTGATGTGAGAACTGTATCCTAGCAAGATTTTA
AAAGGAAGTATATGAAAGAAGAACCTCAGTGGCAAATCCTAACCTTTTATATTTCTCTACAGGGGCGCGG
CGTGGGGACAATTCAACGCGTCTGTGAGGGGAGCGTTTCCCTGCTCGCAGGTCTGCAGCGAGGAGCCGTA
ATTTTTGCTTCGCGCCGTGCGGCCATCAAAATGTATGGATGCAAATGATTATACATGGGGATGTATGGGC
TAAATGTACGGGCGACAGTCACATCATGCCCCTGAGCTGCGCACGTCAAGACTGTCAAGGAGGGTATTCT
GGGCCTCCATGTCGCTGGCCGGGTGACCCGGCGGGGACAAGGCAAGCTAAACAGATCTTGAAAAGCTGTG
GTATGGTGCACTCTCAGTACAATCTGCTCTGATGCCGCATAGTTAAGCCAGCCCCGACACCCGCCAACAC
CCGCTGACGCGCCCTGACGGGCTTGTCTGCTCCCGGCATCCGCTTACAGACAAGCTGTGACCGTCTCCGG
GAGCTGCATGTGTCAGAGGTTTTCACCGTCATCACCGAAACGCGCGA
Features (pLannotate 1.2.2; 29 found; start..end, strand, type, name):
     70..573     -  misc_feature   CEN/ARS: S. cerevisiae CEN6 centromere fused to an autonomously replicating sequence
    610..714     +  promoter       AmpR promoter: bla
    715..1575    +  CDS            AmpR: β-lactamase; bla; confers resistance to ampicillin, carbenicillin, and related antibiotics
   1746..2334    +  rep_origin     ori: high-copy-number ColE1/pMB1/pBR322/pUC origin of replication
   2517..2609    +  CDS            lacI (fragment): lac repressor; lacI; The lac repressor binds to the lac operator to inhibit transcription in E. coli. This inhibition can be relieved by adding lactose or isopropyl-β-D-thiogalactopyranoside (IPTG).
   2622..2643    +  protein_bind   CAP binding site: CAP binding activates transcription in the presence of cAMP. E. coli catabolite activator protein
   2658..2688    +  promoter       lac promoter: promoter for the E. coli lac operon
   2696..2712    +  protein_bind   lac operator: The lac repressor binds to the lac operator to inhibit transcription in E. coli. This inhibition can be relieved by adding lactose or isopropyl-β-D-thiogalactopyranoside (IPTG). lac repressor encoded by lacI
   2757..2775    +  promoter       T3 promoter: promoter for bacteriophage T3 RNA polymerase
   2788..2833    +  misc_feature   MCS (fragment): pBluescript multiple cloning site
   2833..2849    +  misc_feature   MCS (fragment): pBluescript multiple cloning site
   2853..2977    +  protein_bind   attR1: mutant version of attR; recombination site for the Gateway® LR reaction LR Clonase™
   3002..3032    +  promoter       lac UV5 promoter: E. coli lac promoter with an "up" mutation
   3056..3085    +  promoter       cat promoter (fragment): promoter of the E. coli cat gene encoding chloramphenicol acetyltransferase
   3086..3745    +  CDS            CmR: chloramphenicol acetyltransferase; cat; confers resistance to chloramphenicol
   3927..4085    +  CDS            ccdA (fragment): CCDA_ECO57 - Also known as H, letA. Experimental evidence at protein level: Swiss-Prot protein existence level 1. Antitoxin component of a type II toxin-antitoxin (TA) system which inhibits the post-segregational killing (PSK) of plasmid-free cells, also referred to as a plasmid addiction system. Binds to and blocks the activity of CcdB; will also remove bound CcdB protein from the CcdB-GyrA complex by forming a CcdA-CcdB complex, a process termed rejuvenation. Functions as a transcriptional corepressor for the ccdAB operon, repression also requires CcdB (By similarity). From Escherichia coli
   4090..4392    +  CDS            ccdB: CCDB_ECOLI - Also known as G, letB, letD. Experimental evidence at protein level: Swiss-Prot protein existence level 1. Toxic component of a type II toxin-antitoxin (TA) system, functioning in plasmid maintainence. Responsible for the post- segregational killing (PSK) of plasmid-free cells, also referred to as a plasmid addiction system. Half-life of over 2 hours. Cell killing by CcdB is accompanied by filamentation, defects in chromosome and plasmid segregation, defects in cell division, formation of anucleate cells, decreased DNA synthesis and plasmid loss. Interferes with the activity of DN
   4436..4560    -  protein_bind   attR2: mutant version of attR; recombination site for the Gateway® LR reaction LR Clonase™
   4580..4627    +  misc_feature   MCS (fragment): pBluescript multiple cloning site
   4628..4875    +  terminator     CYC1 terminator: S. cerevisiae CYC1; transcription terminator for CYC1
   4894..4912    -  promoter       T7 promoter: promoter for bacteriophage T7 RNA polymerase
   4920..5075    +  CDS            lacZα (fragment): LacZα fragment of β-galactosidase; lacZ fragment
   5083..5538    +  rep_origin     f1 ori (sequence partly withheld): f1 bacteriophage origin of replication; arrow indicates direction of (+) strand synthesis
   5539..5590    -  misc_feature   bom (fragment): basis of mobility region from pBR322
   5668..5865    -  terminator     TEF terminator: Ashbya gossypii TEF terminator
   5872..6893    -  CDS            HygR (fragment): aminoglycoside phosphotransferase from E. coli; aph(4)-Ia; confers resistance to hygromycin
   6902..7245    -  promoter       TEF promoter: Ashbya gossypii TEF promoter
   7304..7353    -  misc_feature   bom (fragment): basis of mobility region from pBR322
   7455..1       -  CDS            rop (fragment) (across the origin): Rop protein, which maintains plasmids at low copy number; rop
