[The description below was written by a language model from this plasmid's Addgene catalogue record and pLannotate feature annotations shown in this document.]
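Description:
p41Hyg 1-F GW is an empty yeast–E. coli shuttle vector built on the pRS416 backbone and designed as a Gateway destination plasmid for inserting a single DNA fragment. In Saccharomyces cerevisiae it is maintained as a low-copy centromeric plasmid through a CEN6/ARS element. Selection is by hygromycin resistance rather than an auxotrophic marker: the aminoglycoside phosphotransferase gene sits between the Ashbya gossypii TEF promoter and terminator, so the vector can be used in prototrophic or otherwise unmarked strains. In E. coli it replicates from a ColE1/pUC-type origin and carries the β-lactamase gene for ampicillin selection. An f1 origin and remnants of the pBluescript lacZα and multiple cloning site region, flanked by T3 and T7 promoters, are also present.

The functional core is a one-fragment Gateway cassette bounded by attR1 and attR2. It contains a chloramphenicol acetyltransferase gene and the ccdB toxin gene. An LR recombination reaction with an entry clone swaps this cassette for the fragment of interest. Loss of ccdB then provides counterselection in standard E. coli strains, which is why the unrecombined vector must be propagated in a ccdB-tolerant host with chloramphenicol and ampicillin selection. A CYC1 transcription terminator lies immediately downstream of attR2. No yeast promoter is annotated upstream of attR1, so the inserted fragment would apparently need to supply its own promoter, for example as a genomic segment or a promoter–ORF unit. The record describes the plasmid only as a backbone for single Gateway insertion and does not specify particular applications.
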