Addgene plasmid #58547: p41Hyg 1-F GW
Purpose: (Empty Backbone) CEN vector with Hygromycin resistance marker for single Gateway insertion
Depositing lab: Leonid Kruglyak. Depositing organization: Princeton University.
Backbone
  Vector backbone: pRS416
  Backbone size (bp): 7489
  Modifications to backbone: Insertion of 1-fragment Gateway cassette and Hygromycin resistance gene
  Vector type: Yeast Expression
  Selectable markers: Hygromycin
Growth in bacteria
  Bacterial resistance: Chloramphenicol and Ampicillin, 25 & 100 μg/mL
  Growth temperature: 37°C
  Growth strain: ccdB Survival
  Copy number: Low Copy
Gene/Insert
  Cloning method: Restriction Enzyme
Terms and licenses: Academic/Nonprofit Terms; Industry Terms: Not Available to Industry
How to cite: p41Hyg 1-F GW was a gift from Leonid Kruglyak (Addgene plasmid # 58547 ; http://n2t.net/addgene:58547 ; RRID:Addgene_58547)
