>Addgene plasmid #58547 | p41Hyg 1-F GW | addgene partial sequence | sequence record 95432 | ccdB-Fwd 5'-GCATGATGACCACCGATATG-3'
AATATAAATGTCAGGCTCCCTTATACACAGCCAGTCTGCAGGTCGACCATAGTGACTGGATATGTTGTGT
TTTACAGTATTATGTAGTCTGTTTTTTATGCAAAATCTAATTTAATATATTGATATTTATATCATTTTAC
GTTTCTCGTTCAGCTTTCTTGTACAAAGTGGTGATGGGCTGCAGGAATTCGATATCAAGCTTATCGATAC
CGTCGACCTCGAGTCATGTAATTAGTTATGTCACGCTTACATTCACGCCCTCCCCCCACATCCGCTCTAA
CCGAAAAGGAAGGAGTTAGACAACCTGAAGTCTAGGTCCCTATT
