>Addgene plasmid #58547 | p41Hyg 1-F GW | addgene partial sequence | sequence record 95433 | CAT-R 5'-GCAACTGACTGAAATGCCTC-3'
ACGGATCCTAACTCAAAATCCACACATTATACGAGCCGGAAGCATAAAGTGTAAAGCCTGGGGTGCCTAA
TGCGGCCGCCATAGTGACTGGATATGTTGTGTTTTACAGTATTATGTAGTCTGTTTTTTATGCAAAATCT
AATTTAATATATTGATATTTATATCATTTTACGTTTCTCGTTCAGCTTTTTTGTACAAACTTGTGATGGG
GGAT
